>Addgene plasmid #158393 | pYPQ131-tRNA2.0 | addgene full sequence | sequence record 330365 | Addgene NGS Result
AATCGGCCAACGCGCGGGGAGAGGCGGTTTGCGTATTGGGCGCTCTTCCGCTTCCTCGCTCACTGACTCG
CTGCGCTCGGTCGTTCGGCTGCGGCGAGCGGTATCAGCTCACTCAAAGGCGGTAATACGGTTATCCACAG
AATCAGGGGATAACGCAGGAAAGAACATGAATTAATTCTCATGTTTGACAGCTTATCATCGATTAGCTTT
AATGCGGTAGTTTATCACAGTTAAATTGCTAACGCAGTCAGGCACCGTGTATGAAATCTAACAATGCGCT
CATCGTCATCCTCGGCACCGTCACCCTGGATGCTGTAGGCATAGGCTTGGTTATGCCGGTACTGCCGGGC
CTCTTGCGGGATATCGTCCATTCCGACAGCATCGCCAGTCACTATGGCGTGCTGCTAGCGCTATATGCGT
TGATGCAATTTCTATGCGCACCCGTTCTCGGAGCACTGTCCGACCGCTTTGGCCGCCGCCCAGTCCTGCT
CGCTTCGCTACTTGGAGCCACTATCGACTACGCGATCATGGCGACCACACCCGTCCTGTGGATTCTCTAC
GCCGGACGCATCGTGGCCGGCATCACCGGCGCCACAGGTGCGGTTGCTGGCGCCTATATCGCCGACATCA
CCGATGGGGAAGATCGGGCTCGCCACTTCGGGCTCATGAGCGCTTGTTTCGGCGTGGGTATGGTGGCAGG
CCCCGTGGCCGGGGGACTGTTGGGCGCCATCTCCTTACATGCACCATTCCTTGCGGCGGCGGTGCTCAAC
GGCCTCAACCTACTACTGGGCTGCTTCCTAATGCAGGAGTCGCATAAGGGAGAGCGCCGACCCATGCCCT
TGAGAGCCTTCAACCCAGTCAGCTCCTTCCGGTGGGCGCGGGGCATGACTATCGTCGCCGCACTTATGAC
TGTCTTCTTTATCATGCAACTCGTAGGACAGGTGCCGGCAGCGCTCTGGGTCATTTTCGGCGAGGACCGC
TTTCGCTGGAGCGCGACGATGATCGGCCTGTCGCTTGCGGTATTCGGAATCTTGCACGCCCTCGCTCAAG
CCTTCGTCACTGGTCCCGCCACCAAACGTTTCGGCGAGAAGCAGGCCATTATCGCCGGCATGGCGGCCGA
CGCGCTGGGCTACGTCTTGCTGGCGTTCGCGACGCGAGGCTGGATGGCCTTCCCCATTATGATTCTTCTC
GCTTCCGGCGGCATCGGGATGCCCGCGTTGCAGGCCATGCTGTCCAGGCAGGTAGATGACGACCATCAGG
GACAGCTTCAAGGATCGCTCGCGGCTCTTACCAGCCTAACTTCGATCATTGGACCGCTGATCGTCACGGC
GATTTATGCCGCCTCGGCGAGCACATGGAACGGGTTGGCATGGATTGTAGGCGCCGCCCTATACCTTGTC
TGCCTCCCCGCGTTGCGTCGCGGTGCATGGAGCCGGGCCACCTCGACCTGAATGGAAGCCGGCGGCACCT
CGCTAACGGATTCACCACTCCAAGAATTGGAGCCAATCAATTCTTGCGGAGAACTGTGAATGCGCAAACC
AACCCTTGATCGGGGAAGAACAGTATGTCGAGCTATTTTTTGACTTACTGGGGATCAAGCCTGATTGGGA
GAAAATAAAATATCCCCTATAGTGAGTCGTATTACATGGTCATAGCTGTTTCCTGGCAGCTCTGGCCCGT
GTCTCAAAATCTCTGATGTTACATTGCACAAGATAAAAATATATCATCATGCCTCCTCTAGAGGTCTCGC
TATAACAAAGCACCAGTGGTCTAGTGGTAGAATAGTACCCTGCCACGGTACAGACCCGGGTTCGATTCCC
GGCTGGTGCAAGAGACGAGATCTAGTCTGAGTCGACCGTCTCTGTTTTAGAGCTAGGCCAACATGAGGAT
CACCCATGTCTGCAGGGCCTAGCAAGTTAAAATAAGGCTAGTCCGTTATCAACTTGGCCAACATGAGGAT
CACCCATGTCTGCAGGGCCAAGTGGCACCGAGTCGGTGCCATGGGAGACCCTCGAGCCACCCATGACCAA
AATCCCTTAACGTGAGTTACGCGTCGTTCCACTGAGCGTCAGACCCCGTAGAAAAGATCAAAGGATCTTC
TTGAGATCCTTTTTTTCTGCGCGTAATCTGCTGCTTGCAAACAAAAAAACCACCGCTACCAGCGGTGGTT
TGTTTGCCGGATCAAGAGCTACCAACTCTTTTTCCGAAGGTAACTGGCTTCAGCAGAGCGCAGATACCAA
ATACTGTTCTTCTAGTGTAGCCGTAGTTAGGCCACCACTTCAAGAACTCTGTAGCACCGCCTACATACCT
CGCTCTGCTAATCCTGTTACCAGTGGCTGCTGCCAGTGGCGATAAGTCGTGTCTTACCGGGTTGGACTCA
AGACGATAGTTACCGGATAAGGCGCAGCGGTCGGGCTGAACGGGGGGTTCGTGCACACAGCCCAGCTTGG
AGCGAACGACCTACACCGAACTGAGATACCTACAGCGTGAGCTATGAGAAAGCGCCACGCTTCCCGAAGG
GAGAAAGGCGGACAGGTATCCGGTAAGCGGCAGGGTCGGAACAGGAGAGCGCACGAGGGAGCTTCCAGGG
GGAAACGCCTGGTATCTTTATAGTCCTGTCGGGTTTCGCCACCTCTGACTTGAGCGTCGATTTTTGTGAT
GCTCGTCAGGGGGGCGGAGCCTATGGAAAAACGCCAGCAACGCGGCCTTTTTACGGTTCCTGGCCTTTTG
CTGGCCTTTTGCTCACATGTTCTTTCCTGCGTTATCCCCTGATTCTGTGGATAACCGTATTACCGCCTTT
GAGTGAGCTGATACCGCTCGCCGCAGCCGAACGACCGAGCGCAGCGAGTCAGTGAGCGAGGAAGCGGAAG
AGCGCCCAATACGCAAACCGCCTCTCCCCGCGCGTTGGCCGATTCATTAATGCAGCTGGCACGACAGGTT
TCCCGACTGGAAAGCGGGCAGTGAGCGCAACGCAATTAATACGCGTACCGCTAGCCAGGAAGAGTTTGTA
GAAACGCAAAAAGGCCATCCGTCAGGATGGCCTTCTGCTTAGTTTGATGCCTGGCAGTTTATGGCGGGCG
TCCTGCCCGCCACCCTCCGGGCCGTTGCTTCACAACGTTCAAATCCGCTCCCGGCGGATTTGTCCTACTC
AGGAGAGCGTTCACCGACAAACAACAGATAAAACGAAAGGCCCAGTCTTCCGACTGAGCCTTTCGTTTTA
TTTGATGCCTGGCAGTTCCCTACTCTCGCGTTCTGCATTAATG
Features (pLannotate 1.2.2; 15 found; start..end, strand, type, name):
     45..169     -  rep_origin     RSF ori (fragment): Plasmids containing the RSF 1030 origin of replication can be propagated in E. coli cells that contain additional plasmids with compatible origins.
    185..213     +  promoter       tet promoter: E. coli promoter for tetracycline efflux protein gene
    261..1451    +  CDS            TcR: tetracycline efflux protein; tet; confers resistance to tetracycline
   1549..1623    +  CDS            KanR (fragment): aminoglycoside phosphotransferase; aphA-3; confers resistance to kanamycin
   1626..1644    -  promoter       T7 promoter: promoter for bacteriophage T7 RNA polymerase
   1759..1829    +  ncRNA          tRNA: Accession: RF00005 - tRNA
   1881..1899    +  misc_RNA       MS2 stem loop: stem loop that binds the bacteriophage MS2 coat protein
   1910..1946    +  misc_RNA       gRNA scaffold (fragment): guide RNA scaffold for the Streptococcus pyogenes CRISPR/Cas9 system
   1951..1969    +  misc_RNA       MS2 stem loop: stem loop that binds the bacteriophage MS2 coat protein
   1980..1999    +  misc_RNA       gRNA scaffold (fragment): guide RNA scaffold for the Streptococcus pyogenes CRISPR/Cas9 system
   2101..2689    +  rep_origin     ori: high-copy-number ColE1/pMB1/pBR322/pUC origin of replication
   2872..2964    +  CDS            lacI (fragment): lac repressor; lacI; The lac repressor binds to the lac operator to inhibit transcription in E. coli. This inhibition can be relieved by adding lactose or isopropyl-β-D-thiogalactopyranoside (IPTG).
   3019..3046    -  terminator     rrnB T2 terminator: transcription terminator T2 from the E. coli rrnB gene
   3178..3221    +  terminator     rrnB T1 terminator: Escherichia coli rrnB; transcription terminator T1 from the E. coli rrnB gene
   3253..43      -  CDS            lacI (fragment) (across the origin): lac repressor; lacI; The lac repressor binds to the lac operator to inhibit transcription in E. coli. This inhibition can be relieved by adding lactose or isopropyl-β-D-thiogalactopyranoside (IPTG).
