[The description below was written by a language model from this plasmid's Addgene catalogue record and pLannotate feature annotations shown in this document.]
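Description:
pYPQ131-tRNA2.0 is a small (about 3.3 kb) empty Golden Gate entry vector built on the pHD1 backbone and classed as a plant expression/CRISPR plasmid. It is designed to hold the first guide RNA of a multiplexed array. In E. coli it replicates from a high-copy ColE1/pUC-type origin and is selected with tetracycline through a TcR efflux gene driven by its native tet promoter. The annotation also picks up short remnants of an RSF origin, a kanamycin resistance gene and lacI, along with rrnB T1 and T2 terminators and a T7 promoter on the opposite strand to the guide cassette. The fragments appear to be backbone leftovers rather than functional parts.

The payload is a promoterless guide RNA module. A tRNA sequence sits upstream of a Streptococcus pyogenes Cas9 gRNA scaffold that is interrupted by MS2 stem loops. The catalogue entry describes the "2.0" scaffold as carrying four MS2 binding sites, whereas the automated feature table annotates only two MS2 stem loops between scaffold fragments, so the remaining sites were either not detected or are counted differently. MS2 loops bind the bacteriophage MS2 coat protein, which allows coat-protein-fused effector domains to be recruited to a Cas9–guide complex. The tRNA allows endogenous tRNA-processing enzymes to release individual guides from a polycistronic transcript. This fits the absence of a promoter here, since transcription would have to be supplied after assembly with other units; the record does not state which promoter is used.

The vector is associated with a CRISPR-based system for highly efficient multiplexed gene activation in plants. A user would clone a target-specific spacer into it and then combine it with later-position guide modules. The cloning sites themselves are not annotated in the feature table.
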