Addgene plasmid #158393: pYPQ131-tRNA2.0
Purpose: (Empty Backbone) Golden Gate entry vector to express the 1st gRNA with tRNA2.0 scaffold (with four MS2 binding sites) without promoter
Depositing lab: Yiping Qi. Depositing organization: University of Maryland, College Park. Publication: CRISPR-Act3.0 for highly efficient multiplexed gene activation in plants. Pan C, Wu X, Markel K, Malzahn AA, Kundagrami N, Sretenovic S, Zhang Y, Cheng Y, Shih PM, Qi Y. Nat Plants. 2021 Jul;7(7):942-953. doi: 10.1038/s41477-021-00953-7. Epub 2021 Jun 24. PubMed 34168320.
Backbone
  Vector backbone: pHD1
  Backbone manufacturer: Cermak et al. 2011
  Vector type: Plant Expression, CRISPR
  Promoter: Without promoter
Growth in bacteria
  Bacterial resistance: Tetracycline, 10 μg/mL
  Growth temperature: 37°C
  Growth strain: DH5alpha
  Copy number: Unknown
Terms and licenses: Academic/Nonprofit Terms; Industry Terms: Not Available to Industry
How to cite: pYPQ131-tRNA2.0 was a gift from Yiping Qi (Addgene plasmid # 158393 ; http://n2t.net/addgene:158393 ; RRID:Addgene_158393)
